Addgene plasmid #16521: CMV-Fast-1 wild-type
Depositing lab: Bert Vogelstein. Depositing organization: Johns Hopkins University and School of Medicine. Publication: Characterization of human FAST-1, a TGF beta and activin signal transducer. Zhou S, Zawel L, Lengauer C, Kinzler KW, Vogelstein B. Mol Cell. 1998 Jul . 2(1):121-7. 10.1016/S1097-2765(00)80120-3 PubMed 9702198.
Backbone
  Vector backbone: pCI-Neo
  Backbone manufacturer: Promega
  Backbone size w/o insert (bp): 5500
  Vector type: Mammalian Expression
  Selectable markers: Neomycin (select with G418)
Growth in bacteria
  Bacterial resistance: Ampicillin, 100 μg/mL
  Growth temperature: 37°C
  Growth strain: DH5alpha
  Copy number: Unknown
Gene/Insert
  Gene/Insert name: FAST-1 (alt names: Fast1; forkhead activin signal transducer-1)
  Species: H. sapiens (human)
  Insert size (bp): 1100
  Entrez Gene: FOXH1 (a.k.a. FAST-1, FAST1)
  Cloning method: Restriction Enzyme; 5′ cloning site NotI (not destroyed); 3′ cloning site NotI (not destroyed)
  Sequencing primers: 5′ T7
Terms and licenses: Academic/Nonprofit Terms; Industry Terms: Not Available to Industry
Depositor comments: To construct an hFAST-1 expression vector, normal human colon cDNA was used as the template to PCR-amplify the hFAST-1 ORF with primers NT2-exp5′ (5′-TATGCGGCCGCCACCATGGGGCCCTGCAGCG-3′) and NT2-exp3′ (5′-TATGCGGCCGCGAGCTGCTGTGTCGCAGAC-3′). The PCR product was cloned into the NotI site of pCI-neo.
How to cite: CMV-Fast-1 wild-type was a gift from Bert Vogelstein (Addgene plasmid # 16521 ; http://n2t.net/addgene:16521 ; RRID:Addgene_16521)
