[The description below was written by a language model from this plasmid's Addgene catalogue record.]
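Description:
CMV-Fast-1 wild-type is a mammalian expression plasmid built on the commercial pCI-neo backbone (about 5.5 kb without insert) and carrying the wild-type open reading frame of human FAST-1 (forkhead activin signal transducer-1, now designated FOXH1). It is propagated in E. coli under ampicillin selection. In mammalian cells, the backbone's neomycin resistance marker allows G418 selection of stable transfectants. The copy number is listed as unknown, and no feature table is provided, so the individual backbone elements are not itemised. As the plasmid name indicates, and as is standard for pCI-neo, expression of the insert is driven by the CMV immediate-early promoter. The listing of T7 as the 5′ sequencing primer is consistent with a T7 promoter site lying upstream of the cloning region.

The insert, roughly 1.1 kb, was amplified by PCR from normal human colon cDNA and cloned into the single NotI site of the vector, with NotI sites retained on both flanks. Because the same enzyme was used at both ends, the cloning was not inherently directional; the record does not state how orientation was verified. The depositor's forward primer was designed to place a Kozak-type consensus immediately before the start codon. No epitope tag or reporter fusion is described.

FAST-1/FOXH1 is a forkhead-family transcription factor that acts downstream of TGF-β and activin signalling. The construct comes from work characterising the human protein in that role. It is suited to transient or stable overexpression of wild-type FAST-1 in mammalian cells, for example in studies of TGF-β/activin-responsive transcription, and the "wild-type" label suggests use as a reference alongside altered versions.
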