>Addgene plasmid #16521 | CMV-Fast-1 wild-type | addgene partial sequence | sequence record 23139 | 16521 with T7
ACGCGAGATACTCTGAGTCNANCGGGNGGNCGCCACCATGGGGCCCTGCAGCGGCTCCCGCCTGGTTGCC
CCCAGAGGCAGAGTCGCCCTCCCAGCCCCCTAAGAGGAGGAAGAAGAGGTACCTGCGACATGACAAGCCC
CCCTACACCTACTTGGCCATGATCGCCTTGGTGATTCAGGCCGCTCCCTCCCGCAGACTGAAGCTGGCCC
AGATCATCCGTCAGGTCCAGGCCGTGTTCCCCTTCTTCAGGGAAGACTACGAGGGCTGGAAAGACTCCAT
TCGCCACAACCTTTCCTCCAACCGATGCTTCCGCAAGGTGCCCAAGGACCCTGCAAAGCCCCAGGCCAAG
GGCAACTTCTGGGCGGTCGACGTGAGCCTGATCCCAGCTGAGGCGCTCCGGCTGCAGAACACCGCCCTGT
GCCGGCGCTGGCAGAACGGAGGTGCGCGTGGAGCCTTCGCCAAGGACCTGGGCCCCTACGTGCTGCACGG
CCGGCCATACCGGCCGCCCAGTCCCCCGCCACCACCCAGTGAGGGCTTCAGCATCAAGTCCCTGCTAGGA
GGGTCCGGGGAGGGGGCACCCTGGCCGGGGCTAGCTCCACAGAGCAGCCCAGTTCCTGCAGGCACAGGGA
ACAGTGGGGAGGAGGCGGTGCCCACCCCACCCCTTCCCTCTTCTGAGAGGCCTCTGTGGCCCCTCTGCCC
CCTTCCTGGCCCCACTAGAGTGTAGGGGGAGACTGTNCAGGGGGGAAGCCTT
